>Addgene plasmid #58251 | retro-gfpIkkb-puro vector | depositor full sequence | sequence record 89644 | retro-gfpIkkb-puro vector sequence 9779 bps
ATCGATAAAATAAAAGATTTTATTTAGTCTCCAGAAAAAGGGGGGAATGAAAGACCCCACCTGTAGGTTT
GGCAAGCTAGCTTAAGTAACGCCATTTTGCAAGGCATGGAAAATACATAACTGAGAATAGAGAAGTTCAG
ATCAAGGTTAGGAACAGAGAGACAGCAGAATATGGGCCAAACAGGATATCTGTGGTAAGCAGTTCCTGCC
CCGGCTCAGGGCCAAGAACAGATGGTCCCCAGATGCGGTCCCGCCCTCAGCAGTTTCTAGAGAACCATCA
GATGTTTCCAGGGTGCCCCAAGGACCTGAAATGACCCTGTGCCTTATTTGAACTAACCAATCAGTTCGCT
TCTCGCTTCTGTTCGCGCGCTTCTGCTCCCCGAGCTCAATAAAAGAGCCCACAACCCCTCACTCGGCGCG
CCAGTCCTCCGATAGACTGCGTCGCCCGGGTACCCGTGTATCCAATAAACCCTCTTGCAGTTGCATCCGA
CTTGTGGTCTCGCTGTTCCTTGGGAGGGTCTCCTCTGAGTGATTGACTACCCGTCAGCGGGGGTCTTTCA
TGGGTAACAGTTTCTTGAAGTTGGAGAACAACATTCTGAGGGTAGGAGTCGAATATTAAGTAATCCTGAC
TCAATTAGCCACTGTTTTGAATCCACATACTCCAATACTCCTGAAATAGTTCATTATGGACAGCGCAAAA
AGAGCTGGGGAGAATTGTGAAATTGTTATCCGCTCACAATTCCACACAACATACGAGCCGGAAGCATAAA
GTGTAAAGCCTGGGGTGCCTAATGAGTGAGCTAACTCACATTAATTGCGTTGCGCTCACTGCCCGCTTTC
CAGTCGGGAAACCTGTCGTGCCAGCTGCATTAATGAATCGGCCAACGCGCGGGGAGAGGCGGTTTGCGTA
TTGGGCGCTCTTCCGCTTCCTCGCTCACTGACTCGCTGCGCTCGGTCGTTCGGCTGCGGCGAGCGGTATC
AGCTCACTCAAAGGCGGTAATACGGTTATCCACAGAATCAGGGGATAACGCAGGAAAGAACATGTGAGCA
AAAGGCCAGCAAAAGGCCAGGAACCGTAAAAAGGCCGCGTTGCTGGCGTTTTTCCATAGGCTCCGCCCCC
CTGACGAGCATCACAAAAATCGACGCTCAAGTCAGAGGTGGCGAAACCCGACAGGACTATAAAGATACCA
GGCGTTTCCCCCTGGAAGCTCCCTCGTGCGCTCTCCTGTTCCGACCCTGCCGCTTACCGGATACCTGTCC
GCCTTTCTCCCTTCGGGAAGCGTGGCGCTTTCTCATAGCTCACGCTGTAGGTATCTCAGTTCGGTGTAGG
TCGTTCGCTCCAAGCTGGGCTGTGTGCACGAACCCCCCGTTCAGCCCGACCGCTGCGCCTTATCCGGTAA
CTATCGTCTTGAGTCCAACCCGGTAAGACACGACTTATCGCCACTGGCAGCAGCCACTGGTAACAGGATT
AGCAGAGCGAGGTATGTAGGCGGTGCTACAGAGTTCTTGAAGTGGTGGCCTAACTACGGCTACACTAGAA
GGACAGTATTTGGTATCTGCGCTCTGCTGAAGCCAGTTACCTTCGGAAAAAGAGTTGGTAGCTCTTGATC
CGGCAAACAAACCACCGCTGGTAGCGGTGGTTTTTTTGTTTGCAAGCAGCAGATTACGCGCAGAAAAAAA
GGATCTCAAGAAGATCCTTTGATCTTTTCTACGGGGTCTGACGCTCAGTGGAACGAAAACTCACGTTAAG
GGATTTTGGTCATGAGATTATCAAAAAGGATCTTCACCTAGATCCTTTTAAATTAAAAATGAAGTTTTAA
ATCAATCTAAAGTATATATGAGTAAACTTGGTCTGACAGTTACCAATGCTTAATCAGTGAGGCACCTATC
TCAGCGATCTGTCTATTTCGTTCATCCATAGTTGCCTGACTCCCCGTCGTGTAGATAACTACGATACGGG
AGGGCTTACCATCTGGCCCCAGTGCTGCAATGATACCGCGAGACCCACGCTCACCGGCTCCAGATTTATC
AGCAATAAACCAGCCAGCCGGAAGGGCCGAGCGCAGAAGTGGTCCTGCAACTTTATCCGCCTCCATCCAG
TCTATTAATTGTTGCCGGGAAGCTAGAGTAAGTAGTTCGCCAGTTAATAGTTTGCGCAACGTTGTTGCCA
TTGCTACAGGCATCGTGGTGTCACGCTCGTCGTTTGGTATGGCTTCATTCAGCTCCGGTTCCCAACGATC
AAGGCGAGTTACATGATCCCCCATGTTGTGCAAAAAAGCGGTTAGCTCCTTCGGTCCTCCGATCGTTGTC
AGAAGTAAGTTGGCCGCAGTGTTATCACTCATGGTTATGGCAGCACTGCATAATTCTCTTACTGTCATGC
CATCCGTAAGATGCTTTTCTGTGACTGGTGAGTACTCAACCAAGTCATTCTGAGAATAGTGTATGCGGCG
ACCGAGTTGCTCTTGCCCGGCGTCAATACGGGATAATACCGCGCCACATAGCAGAACTTTAAAAGTGCTC
ATCATTGGAAAACGTTCTTCGGGGCGAAAACTCTCAAGGATCTTACCGCTGTTGAGATCCAGTTCGATGT
AACCCACTCGTGCACCCAACTGATCTTCAGCATCTTTTACTTTCACCAGCGTTTCTGGGTGAGCAAAAAC
AGGAAGGCAAAATGCCGCAAAAAAGGGAATAAGGGCGACACGGAAATGTTGAATACTCATACTCTTCCTT
TTTCAATATTATTGAAGCATTTATCAGGGTTATTGTCTCATGAGCGGATACATATTTGAATGTATTTAGA
AAAATAAACAAATAGGGGTTCCGCGCACATTTCCCCGAAAAGTGCCACCTGACGTCTAAGAAACCATTAT
TATCATGACATTAACCTATAAAAATAGGCGTATCACGAGGCCCTTTCGTCTCGCGCGTTTCGGTGATGAC
GGTGAAAACCTCTGACACATGCAGCTCCCGGAGACGGTCACAGCTTGTCTGTAAGCGGATGCCGGGAGCA
GACAAGCCCGTCAGGGCGCGTCAGCGGGTGTTGGCGGGTGTCGGGGCTGGCTTAACTATGCGGCATCAGA
GCAGATTGTACTGAGAGTGCACCATATGCGGTGTGAAATACCGCACAGATGCGTAAGGAGAAAATACCGC
ATCAGGCGCCATTCGCCATTCAGGCTGCGCAACTGTTGGGAAGGGCGATCGGTGCGGGCCTCTTCGCTAT
TACGCCAGCTGGCGAAAGGGGGATGTGCTGCAAGGCGATTAAGTTGGGTAACGCCAGGGTTTTCCCAGTC
ACGACGTTGTAAAACGACGGCCAGTGCCACGCTCTCCCTTATGCGACTCCTGCATTAGGAAGCAGCCCAG
TAGTAGGTTGAGGCCGTTGAGCACCGCCGCCGCAAGGAATGGTGCATGCAAGGAGATGGCGCCCAACAGT
CCCCCGGCCACGGGGCCTGCCACCATACCCACGCCGAAACAAGCGCTCATGAGCCCGAAGTGGCGAGCCC
GATCTTCCCCATCGGTGATGTCGGCGATATAGGCGCCAGCAACCGCACCTGTGGCGCCGGTGATGCCGGC
CACGATGCGTCCGGCGTAGAGGCGATTAGTCCAATTTGTTAAAGACAGGATATCAGTGGTCCAGGCTCTA
GTTTTGACTCAACAATATCACCAGCTGAAGCCTATAGAGTACGAGCCATAGATAAAATAAAAGATTTTAT
TTAGTCTCCAGAAAAAGGGGGGAATGAAAGACCCCACCTGTAGGTTTGGCAAGCTAGCTTAAGTAACGCC
ATTTTGCAAGGCATGGAAAATACATAACTGAGAATAGAGAAGTTCAGATCAAGGTTAGGAACAGAGAGAC
AGCAGAATATGGGCCAAACAGGATATCTGTGGTAAGCAGTTCCTGCCCCGGCTCAGGGCCAAGAACAGAT
GGTCCCCAGATGCGGTCCCGCCCTCAGCAGTTTCTAGAGAACCATCAGATGTTTCCAGGGTGCCCCAAGG
ACCTGAAATGACCCTGTGCCTTATTTGAACTAACCAATCAGTTCGCTTCTCGCTTCTGTTCGCGCGCTTC
TGCTCCCCGAGCTCAATAAAAGAGCCCACAACCCCTCACTCGGCGCGCCAGTCCTCCGATAGACTGCGTC
GCCCGGGTACCCGTATTCCCAATAAAGCCTCTTGCTGTTTGCATCCGAATCGTGGACTCGCTGATCCTTG
GGAGGGTCTCCTCAGATTGATTGACTGCCCACCTCGGGGGTCTTTCATTTGGAGGTTCCACCGAGATTTG
GAGACCCCTGCCCAGGGACCACCGACCCCCCCGCCGGGAGGTAAGCTGGCCAGCGGTCGTTTCGTGTCTG
TCTCTGTCTTTGTGCGTGTTTGTGCCGGCATCTAATGTTTGCGCCTGCGTCTGTACTAGTTAGCTAACTA
GCTCTGTATCTGGCGGACCCGTGGTGGAACTGACGAGTTCTGAACACCCGGCCGCAACCCTGGGAGACGT
CCCAGGGACTTTGGGGGCCGTTTTTGTGGCCCGACCTGAGGAAGGGAGTCGATGTGGAATCCGACCCCGT
CAGGATATGTGGTTCTGGTAGGAGACGAGAACCTAAAACAGTTCCCGCCTCCGTCTGAATTTTTGCTTTC
GGTTTGGAACCGAAGCCGCGCGTCTTGTCTGCTGCAGCGCTGCAGCATCGTTCTGTGTTGTCTCTGTCTG
ACTGTGTTTCTGTATTTGTCTGAAAATTAGGGCCAGACTGTTACCACTCCCTTAAGTTTGACCTTAGGTC
ACTGGAAAGATGTCGAGCGGATCGCTCACAACCAGTCGGTAGATGTCAAGAAGAGACGTTGGGTTACCTT
CTGCTCTGCAGAATGGCCAACCTTTAACGTCGGATGGCCGCGAGACGGCACCTTTAACCGAGACCTCATC
ACCCAGGTTAAGATCAAGGTCTTTTCACCTGGCCCGCATGGACACCCAGACCAGGTCCCCTACATCGTGA
CCTGGGAAGCCTTGGCTTTTGACCCCCCTCCCTGGGTCAAGCCCTTTGTACACCCTAAGCCTCCGCCTCC
TCTTCCTCCATCCGCCCCGTCTCTCCCCCTTGAACCTCCTCGTTCGACCCCGCCTCGATCCTCCCTTTAT
CCAGCCCTCACTCCTTCTCTAGGCGCCGGAATTAGATCCACCGGTCGCCACCATGGTGAGCAAGGGCGAG
GAGCTGTTCACCGGGGTGGTGCCCATCCTGGTCGAGCTGGACGGCGACGTAAACGGCCACAAGTTCAGCG
TGTCCGGCGAGGGCGAGGGCGATGCCACCTACGGCAAGCTGACCCTGAAGTTCATCTGCACCACCGGCAA
GCTGCCCGTGCCCTGGCCCACCCTCGTGACCACCCTGACCTACGGCGTGCAGTGCTTCAGCCGCTACCCC
GACCACATGAAGCAGCACGACTTCTTCAAGTCCGCCATGCCCGAAGGCTACGTCCAGGAGCGCACCATCT
TCTTCAAGGACGACGGCAACTACAAGACCCGCGCCGAGGTGAAGTTCGAGGGCGACACCCTGGTGAACCG
CATCGAGCTGAAGGGCATCGACTTCAAGGAGGACGGCAACATCCTGGGGCACAAGCTGGAGTACAACTAC
AACAGCCACAACGTCTATATCATGGCCGACAAGCAGAAGAACGGCATCAAGGTGAACTTCAAGATCCGCC
ACAACATCGAGGACGGCAGCGTGCAGCTCGCCGACCACTACCAGCAGAACACCCCCATCGGCGACGGCCC
CGTGCTGCTGCCCGACAACCACTACCTGAGCACCCAGTCCGCCCTGAGCAAAGACCCCAACGAGAAGCGC
GATCACATGGTCCTGCTGGAGTTCGTGACCGCCGCCGGGATCACTCTCGGCATGGACGAGCTGTACAAGT
CCGGACTCAGATCTCGAGCTCAAGCTTCGAATTCTGCAGTCGACGGTACCGCGGGCCCGACGTCGCATGC
TCCCGGCCGCCATGGCGGCCGCGGGATTCGATTATGAGCTGGTCACCGTCCCTCCCAACCCAGACATGTG
GAGCCTGGGAAATGAAAGAACGCCTGGGGACCGGGGGATTTGGAAACGTCATCCGGTGGCACAATCAGGC
GACAGGTGAACAGATCGCCATCAAGCAATGCCGACAGGAGCTCAGCCCAAAGAACAGAGACCGCTGGTGC
CTCGAAATCCAGATCATGAGAAGGCTGAACCATCCCAATGTGGTGGCTGCCCGGGATGTCCCAGAGGGGA
TGCAGAACCTGGCACCCAATGATTTGCCACTGCTGGCCATGGAGTACTGCCAAGGAGGAGATCTCCGAAG
ATACTTGAACCAGTTCGAGAACTGCTGTGGCCTGCGGGAAGGAGCTGTCCTTACCCTGCTGAGTGACATC
GCATCGGCTCTTAGATACCTTCACGAAAACAGAATCATCCATCGAGACCTGAAGCCAGAAAACATCGTTC
TGCAGCAAGGAGAGAAAAGATTAATACACAAAATTATTGATCTAGGATATGCCAAGGAGCTGGATCAGGG
CAGTCTGTGCACGTCATTTGTGGGGACTCTGCAATACCTGGCGCCAGAGCTTCTGGAGCAGCAGAAGTAC
ACCGTGACCGTTGACTACTGGAGCTTCGGCACCCTGGCCTTCGAGTGCATCACTGGCTTCCGGCCCTTCC
TCCCTAACTGGCAGCCTGTGCAGTGGCACTCCAAAGTCCGGCAGAAGAGCGAAGTGGACATCGTTGTTAG
TGAAGACTTGAATGGAGCAGTGAAGTTTTCAAGTTCGCTACCCTTCCCCAATAATCTTAACAGTGTCTTG
GCTGAACGGCTGGAGAAGTGGCTGCAGCTGATGCTTATGTGGCACCCTCGGCAAAGGGGCACGGATCCCC
AGTATGGCCCCAACGGCTGCTTCAGAGCCCTGGATGACATCTTGAACTTGAAGCTGGTTCATGTCTTGAA
CATGGTCACAGGCACCGTTCACACATACCCCGTGACGGAGGATGAGAGTCTGCAGAGCTTAAAAACCAGA
ATCCAGGAAGACACGGGGATCCTGGAGACAGACCAGGAGCTGCTGCAAGAGGCAGGGCTGGTGCTGCTCC
CTGACAAGCCTGCTACTCAGTGCATCTCAGACAGCAAGACAAACGAGGGCCTCACGTTGGACATGGATCT
TGTTTTTCTCTTTGACAACAGTAAAATCAACTATGAGACTCAGATCACCCCCCGACCCCAACCGGAAAGT
GTCAGCTGTATCCTTCAGGAGCCCAAGCGGAACCTCTCCTTCTTCCAGCTGAGGAAAGTGTGGGGCCAAG
TCTGGCACAGCATCCAGACGCTGAAGGAAGACTGTAACCGGCTGCAGCAGGGACAGCGAGCAGCCATGAT
GAGTCTCCTCCGGAATAACAGCTGCCTCTCTAAGATGAAGAACGCCATGGCCTCCACGGCCCAGCAGCTC
AAGGCCAAGCTGGACTTCTTCAAAACCAGCATCCAGATCGACCTGGAGAAGTATAAAGAGCAGACCGAGT
TTGGGATCACCTCAGATAAATTGCTGCTGGCTTGGCGGGAGATGGAGCAGGCTGTGGAGCAGTGTGGGCG
GGAGAATGACGTGAAGCATCTAGTAGAGCGGATGATGGCACTGCAGACTGACATTGTGGACCTGCAGAGG
AGCCCGATGGGTCGGAAGCAGGGGGGCACCCTGGATGACCTAGAGGAACAAGCGAGGGAGCTCTACCGAA
GACTCAGGGAGAAGCCAAGAGACCAAAGGACAGAAGGTGACAGCCAGGAGATGGTACGGCTGCTGCTTCA
GGCAATCCAAAGCTTTGAGAAGAAAGTTCGGGTGATTTATACACAGCTCAGTAAGACCGTGGTTTGTAAG
CAGAAGGCACTGGAGTTGCTGCCCAAGGTAGAAGAGGTAGTGAGCCTTATGAACGAGGACGAGAGGACCG
TGGTCCGGCTTCAGGAGAAGCGGCAGAAGGAACTCTGGAACCTCCTGAAGATCGCCTGTAGCAAAGTCCG
AGGTCCCGTGAGTGGAAGCCCAGACAGCATGAATGTGTCTCGACTCAGTCACCCTGGTCAGCTAATGTCC
CAGCCTTCCAGTGCCTGTGACAGCTTACCTGAATCAGACAAGAAAAGTGAAGAACTGGTGGCCGAAGCCC
ACGCCCTCTGCTCCCGGCTAGAAAGTGCGCTGCAGGACACTGTGAAGGAGCAAGACAGAAGCTTCACGAC
TCTAGACTGGAGCTGGTTACAGATGGAGGATGAAGAAAGGTGTAGCCTGGAGCAGGAACGAATTCCGCCC
CCCCCCCCTAACGTTACTGGCCGAAGCCGCTTGGAATAAGGCCGGTGTGCGTTTGTCTATATGTTATTTT
CCACCATATTGCCGTCTTTTGGCAATGTGAGGGCCCGGAAACCTGGCCCTGTCTTCTTGACGAGCATTCC
TAGGGGTCTTTCCCCTCTCGCCAAAGGAATGCAAGGTCTGTTGAATGTCGTGAAGGAAGCAGTTCCTCTG
GAAGCTTCTTGAAGACAAACAACGTCTGTAGCGACCCTTTGCAGGCAGCGGAACCCCCCACCTGGCGACA
GGTGCCTCTGCGGCCAAAAGCCACGTGTATAAGATACACCTGCAAAGGCGGCACAACCCCAGTGCCACGT
TGTGAGTTGGATAGTTGTGGAAAGAGTCAAATGGCTCTCCTCAAGCGTATTCAACAAGGGGCTGAAGGAT
GCCCAGAAGGTACCCCATTGTATGGGATCTGATCTGGGGCCTCGGTGCACATGCTTTACATGTGTTTAGT
CGAGGTTAAAAAAACGTCTAGGCCCCCCGAACCACGGGGACGTGGTTTTCCTTTGAAAAACACGATGATA
ATATGGCCACAACCATGACCGAGTACAAGCCCACGGTGCGCCTCGCCACCCGCGACGACGTCCCCAGGGC
CGTACGCACCCTCGCCGCCGCGTTCGCCGACTACCCCGCCACGCGCCACACCGTCGATCCGGACCGCCAC
ATCGAGCGGGTCACCGAGCTGCAAGAACTCTTCCTCACGCGCGTCGGGCTCGACATCGGCAAGGTGTGGG
TCGCGGACGACGGCGCCGCGGTGGCGGTCTGGACCACGCCGGAGAGCGTCGAAGCGGGGGCGGTGTTCGC
CGAGATCGGCCCGCGCATGGCCGAGTTGAGCGGTTCCCGGCTGGCCGCGCAGCAACAGATGGAAGGCCTC
CTGGCGCCGCACCGGCCCAAGGAGCCCGCGTGGTTCCTGGCCACCGTCGGCGTCTCGCCCGACCACCAGG
GCAAGGGTCTGGGCAGCGCCGTCGTGCTCCCCGGAGTGGAGGCGGCCGAGCGCGCCGGGGTGCCCGCCTT
CCTGGAGACCTCCGCGCCCCGCAACCTCCCCTTCTACGAGCGGCTCGGCTTCACCGTCACCGCCGACGTC
GAGGTGCCCGAAGGACCGCGCACCTGGTGCATGACCCGCAAGCCCGGTGCCTGACGCCCGCCCCACGACC
CGCAGCGCCCGACCGAAAGGAGCGCACGACCCCATGCATCGATGATCTAGAGCTCGCTGATCAGCCTCGA
CTGTGCCTTCTAGTTGCCAGCCATCTGTTGTTTGCCCCTCCCCCGTGCCTTCCTTGACCCTGGAAGGTGC
CACTCCCACTGTCCTTTCCTAATAAAATGAGGAAATTGCATCGCATTGTCTGAGTAGGTGTCATTCTATT
CTGGGGGGTGGGGTGGGGCAGGACAGCAAGGGGGAGGATTGGGAAGACAATAGCAGGCATGCTGGGGATG
CGGTGGGCTCTATGGCTTCTGAGGCGGAAAGAACCTGCAGCCCAAGCTT
Features (pLannotate 1.2.2; 23 found; start..end, strand, type, name):
     47..561     +  LTR            3' LTR: 3' long terminal repeat from murine embryonic stem cell virus
    723..739     -  protein_bind   lac operator: The lac repressor binds to the lac operator to inhibit transcription in E. coli. This inhibition can be relieved by adding lactose or isopropyl-β-D-thiogalactopyranoside (IPTG). lac repressor encoded by lacI
    747..777     -  promoter       lac promoter: promoter for the E. coli lac operon
    792..813     -  protein_bind   CAP binding site: CAP binding activates transcription in the presence of cAMP. E. coli catabolite activator protein
    826..918     -  CDS            lacI (fragment): lac repressor; lacI; The lac repressor binds to the lac operator to inhibit transcription in E. coli. This inhibition can be relieved by adding lactose or isopropyl-β-D-thiogalactopyranoside (IPTG).
   1101..1689    -  rep_origin     ori: high-copy-number ColE1/pMB1/pBR322/pUC origin of replication
   1860..2720    -  CDS            AmpR: β-lactamase; bla; confers resistance to ampicillin, carbenicillin, and related antibiotics
   2721..2825    -  promoter       AmpR promoter: bla
   2920..2955    +  CDS            rop (fragment): Rop protein, which maintains plasmids at low copy number; rop
   3057..3156    +  misc_feature   bom (fragment): basis of mobility region from pBR322
   3162..3316    -  CDS            lacZα (fragment): LacZα fragment of β-galactosidase; lacZ fragment
   3319..3592    -  CDS            TcR (fragment): tetracycline efflux protein; tet; confers resistance to tetracycline
   3593..3691    +  CDS            env (fragment): murine leukemia virus gPr80 envelope polyprotein precursor; env; proteolytically cleaved into gp70SU and p15TM subunits
   3733..4249    +  LTR            5' LTR: 5' long terminal repeat from murine embryonic stem cell virus
   4313..4654    +  misc_feature   MESV Ψ: packaging signal of murine embryonic stem cell virus
   4721..5137    +  CDS            gag (truncated): truncated Moloney murine leukemia virus (MMLV) gag gene lacking the start codon
   5163..5879    +  CDS            EGFP: EGFP is a basic (constitutively fluorescent) green fluorescent protein published in 1996, derived from Aequorea victoria. It is reported to be a rapidly-maturing weak dimer with moderate acid sensitivity.
   5880..5939    +  misc_feature   MCS (fragment): multiple cloning site
   5984..8245    +  CDS            Ikbkb: IKKB_MOUSE - Also known as Ikkb. Experimental evidence at protein level: Swiss-Prot protein existence level 1. Serine kinase that plays an essential role in the NF-kappa-B signaling pathway which is activated by multiple stimuli such as inflammatory cytokines, bacterial or viral products, DNA damages or other cellular stresses. Acts as part of the canonical IKK complex in the conventional pathway of NF-kappa-B activation and phosphorylates inhibitors of NF-kappa-B on 2 critical serine residues. These modifications allow polyubiquitination of the inhibitors and subsequent degradation by the pro
   8359..8821    +  misc_feature   IRES: internal ribosome entry site (IRES) of the encephalomyocarditis virus (EMCV)
   8835..9434    +  CDS            PuroR: puromycin N-acetyltransferase; pac from Streptomyces alboniger; confers resistance to puromycin
   9521..9745    +  polyA_signal   bGH poly(A) signal: bovine growth hormone polyadenylation signal
   9749..9765    +  promoter       SV40 promoter (fragment): SV40 enhancer and early promoter
