[The description below was written by a language model from this plasmid's Addgene catalogue record and pLannotate feature annotations shown in this document.]
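Description:
retro-gfpIkkb-puro vector is a 9,779 bp gammaretroviral mammalian expression plasmid built on the depositing lab's retro-puro backbone, an MSCV-type vector. It carries 5' and 3' long terminal repeats and the Ψ packaging signal from murine embryonic stem cell virus, followed by a truncated MMLV gag segment lacking its start codon, which extends the packaging region. In bacteria the plasmid replicates from a high-copy ColE1/pUC-type origin and is selected with ampicillin through the β-lactamase gene. The short annotated fragments of lacI, rop, bom, lacZα, TcR and env appear to be non-functional remnants of earlier cloning vectors.

The payload sits between the LTRs. An EGFP coding sequence is joined through a leftover multiple cloning site segment to mouse Ikbkb (IKKβ), giving an N-terminal EGFP fusion to the kinase. This cassette was transferred as an AgeI–HpaI fragment from a pEGFP-C1 plasmid. No separate internal promoter is annotated upstream of it, so expression presumably depends on the 5' LTR. Downstream, an EMCV IRES allows cap-independent translation of puromycin N-acetyltransferase from the same transcript, so puromycin-resistant cells should also express the fusion protein. A bGH polyadenylation signal follows the PuroR gene ahead of the 3' LTR.

IKKβ is the serine kinase of the canonical IKK complex. It phosphorylates the inhibitors of NF-κB and so triggers their degradation and pathway activation. When packaged with gag-pol and env supplied in trans, the vector is suited to stable transduction of mammalian cells for fluorescently traceable IKKβ overexpression with puromycin selection. The associated publication concerns mast cells and malignant pleural effusion formation.
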