Addgene plasmid #58251: retro-gfpIkkb-puro vector
Purpose: Retroviral expression vector encoding bicistronic EGFP-IKKbeta and Puromycin cassette
Depositing lab: Georgios Stathopoulos. Depositing organization: University of Patras. Publication: Mast cells mediate malignant pleural effusion formation. Giannou AD, Marazioti A, Spella M, Kanellakis NI, Apostolopoulou H, Psallidas I, Prijovich ZM, Vreka M, Zazara DE, Lilis I, Papaleonidopoulos V, Kairi CA, Patmanidi AL, Giopanou I, Spiropoulou N, Harokopos V, Aidinis V, Spyratos D, Teliousi S, Papadaki H, Taraviras S, Snyder LA, Eickelberg O, Kardamakis D, Iwakura Y, Feyerabend TB, Rodewald HR, Kalomenidis I, Blackwell TS, Agalioti T, Stathopoulos GT. J Clin Invest. 2015 Jun;125(6):2317-34. doi: 10.1172/JCI79840. Epub 2015 Apr 27. PubMed 25915587.
Backbone
  Vector backbone: retro-puro vector
  Backbone manufacturer: Stathopoulos Lab (Addgene plasmid #58250)
  Backbone size w/o insert (bp): 7432
  Total vector size (bp): 9779
  Modifications to backbone: AgeI and HpaI digestion
  Vector type: Mammalian Expression, Retroviral
  Selectable markers: Puromycin
Growth in bacteria
  Bacterial resistance: Ampicillin, 100 μg/mL
  Growth temperature: 37°C
  Growth strain: XL1 Blue
  Copy number: High Copy
Gene/Insert
  Gene/Insert name: Ikkβ (alt name: Ikbkb)
  Species: M. musculus (mouse)
  GenBank ID: NM_001159774.1
  Entrez Gene: Ikbkb (a.k.a. IKK-2, IKK-B, IKK-beta, IKK2, IKK[b], IKKbeta, NFKBIKB)
  Cloning method: Restriction Enzyme; 5′ cloning site AgeI (unknown if destroyed); 3′ cloning site HpaI (not destroyed)
  Sequencing primers: 5′ AGCCCTCACTCCTTCTCTAGG
Terms and licenses: Academic/Nonprofit Terms; Industry Terms: Not Available to Industry
Depositor comments: The EGFP-Ikkb insert of this plasmid was taken by Age I and HpaI digestion from a pEGFP-C1 plasmid
How to cite: retro-gfpIkkb-puro vector was a gift from Georgios Stathopoulos (Addgene plasmid # 58251 ; http://n2t.net/addgene:58251 ; RRID:Addgene_58251)
