>Addgene plasmid #58251 | retro-gfpIkkb-puro vector | addgene partial sequence | sequence record 93192 | pBABE5 5'-CTTTATCCAGCCCTCAC-3'
CGGTCGCCACCATGGTGAGCAAGGGCGAGGAGCTGTTCACCGGGGTGGTGCCCATCCTGGTCGAGCTGGA
CGGCGACGTAAACGGCCACAAGTTCAGCGTGTCCGGCGAGGGCGAGGGCGATGCCACCTACGGCAAGCTG
ACCCTGAAGTTCATCTGCACCACCGGCAAGCTGCCCGTGCCCTGGCCCACCCTCGTGACCACCCTGACCT
ACGGCGTGCAGTGCTTCAGCCGCTACCCCGACCACATGAAGCAGCACGACTTCTTCAAGTCCGCCATGCC
CGAAGGCTACGTCCAGGAGCGCACCATCTTCTTCAAGGACGACGGCAACTACAAGACCCGCGCCGAGGTG
AAGTTCGAGGGCGACACCCTGGTGAACCGCATCGAGCTGAAGGGCATCGACTTCAAGGAGGACGGCAACA
TCCTGGGGCACAAGCTGGAGTACAACTACAACAGCCACAACGTCTATATCATGGCCGACAAGCAGAAGAA
CGGCATCAAGGTGAACTTCAAGATCCGCCACAACATCGAGGACGGCAGCGTGCAGCTCGCCGACCACTAC
CAGCAGAACACCCCCATCGGCGACGGCCCCGTGCTGCTGCCCGACAACCACTACCTGAGCACCCAGTCCG
CCCTGAGCAAAGACCCCAACGAGAAGCGCGATCACATGGTCCTGCTGGAGTTCGTGACCGCCGCCGGGAT
CACTCTCGGCATGGACGAGCTGTACAAGTCCGGACTCAGATCTCGAGCTCAAGCTTCGAATTCTGCAGTC
GACGGTACCGCGGGCCCGACGTCGCATGCTCCCGGCCGCCATGGCGGCCGCGGGA
