>Addgene plasmid #58251 | retro-gfpIkkb-puro vector | addgene partial sequence | sequence record 93193 | pCDH-rev 5'-GCATTCCTTTGGCGAGAG-3'
AGGGCCAGGTTTCCGGGCCCTCACATTGCCAAAAGACGGCAATATGGTGGAAAATAACATATAGACAAAC
GCACACCGGCCTTATTCCAAGCGGCTTCGGCCAGTAACGTTAGGGGGGGGGGGCGGAATTCGTTCCTGCT
CCAGGCTACACCTTTCTTCATCCTCCATCTGTAACCAGCTCCAGTCTAGAGTCGTGAAGCTTCTGTCTTG
CTCCTTCACAGTGTCCTGCAGCGCACTTTCTAGCCGGGAGCANAGGGCGTGGGCTTCGGCCACCAGTTCT
TCACTTTTCTTGTCTGATTCAGGTAAGCTGTCACAGGCACTGGAAGGCTGGGACATTAGCTGACCAGGGT
GACTGAGTCGAGACACATTCATGCTGTCTGGGCTTCCACTCACGGGACCTCGGACTTTGCTACAGGCGAT
CTTCAGGAGGTTCCAGAGTTCCTTCTGCCGCTTCTCCTGAAGCCGGACCACGGTCCTCTCGTCCTCGTTC
ATAAGGCTCACTACCTCTTCTACCTTGGGCAGCAACTCCAGTGCCTTCTGCTTACAAACCACGGTCTTAC
TGAGCTGTGTATAAATCACCCGAACTTTCTTCTCAAAGCTTTGGATTGCCTGAAGCAGCAGCCGTACCAT
CTCCTGGCTGTCACCTTCTGTCCTTTGGTCTCTTGGCTTCTCCCTGAGTCTTCGGTAGAGCTCCCTCGCT
TGTTCCTCTAGGTCATCCAGGGTGCCCCCCTGCTTCCGACCCATCGGGCTCCTCTGCAGGTCCACAATGT
CAGTCTGCAGTGCCATCATCCGCTCTACTAGATGCTTCACGTCATTCTCCCGCCCACACTGCTCCACAGC
CTGCTCCATCTCCCGCCAAGCCAGCAGCAATTTATCTGAGGTGATCCCAAACTCGGTCTGCTCTTTATAC
TTCTCCAGGTCGATCTGGATGCTGG
